Addgene plasmid #41568: FLM-PC1Δ30
Depositing lab: Thomas Weimbs. Depositing organization: University of California, Santa Barbara. Publication: Polycystin-1 regulates STAT activity by a dual mechanism. Talbot JJ, Shillingford JM, Vasanth S, Doerr N, Mukherjee S, Kinter MT, Watnick T, Weimbs T. Proc Natl Acad Sci U S A. 2011 May 10;108(19):7985-90. Epub 2011 Apr 25. 10.1073/pnas.1103816108 PubMed 21518865.
Backbone
  Vector backbone: pcDNA4/TO
  Backbone manufacturer: Invitrogen
  Backbone size w/o insert (bp): 5100
  Vector type: Mammalian Expression
  Selectable markers: Zeocin
Growth in bacteria
  Bacterial resistance: Ampicillin, 100 μg/mL
  Growth temperature: 37°C
  Growth strain: DH5alpha
  Copy number: Unknown
Gene/Insert
  Gene/Insert name: PKD1 (alt name: Polycystin-1)
  Species: H. sapiens (human)
  Mutation: Δ30; sequence of PKD1 from 4078 - 4273
  Entrez Gene: PKD1 (a.k.a. PBP, PC1, Pc-1, TRPP1)
  Tag / fusion protein: CD16.7 (N terminal on insert)
Terms and licenses: Academic/Nonprofit Terms; Industry Terms: Not Available to Industry
How to cite: FLM-PC1Δ30 was a gift from Thomas Weimbs (Addgene plasmid # 41568 ; http://n2t.net/addgene:41568 ; RRID:Addgene_41568)
