[The description below was written by a language model from this plasmid's Addgene catalogue record.]
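Description:
FLM-PC1Δ30 is a mammalian expression plasmid built on the Invitrogen pcDNA4/TO backbone (about 5.1 kb without insert). It is propagated in E. coli under ampicillin selection, and it carries a Zeocin marker for selecting transfected mammalian cells. The record does not list promoter or regulatory features. The pcDNA4/TO backbone is generally known to drive inserts from a CMV promoter containing tetracycline operator sites. Expression is therefore constitutive in ordinary cells and tetracycline-inducible in lines that express the Tet repressor. No feature table is provided, so these elements cannot be confirmed for this particular clone.

The insert is a fragment of human PKD1, which encodes polycystin-1, the protein mutated in most cases of autosomal dominant polycystic kidney disease. The record gives the fragment as PKD1 positions 4078 to 4273 with a "Δ30" mutation. These coordinates presumably refer to amino acid residues in the C-terminal region of the protein, with the deletion removing the last 30 residues, but the record does not spell this out. The fragment is fused at its N terminus to CD16.7. This is a chimeric module commonly made from the CD16 extracellular domain and the CD7 transmembrane segment, and it anchors an otherwise soluble cytoplasmic tail at the membrane.

The associated publication concerns regulation of STAT activity by polycystin-1. The construct therefore most likely serves as a membrane-tethered truncation mutant, used alongside related tail constructs to map which parts of the polycystin-1 C-terminal tail are needed for STAT signalling in transfected cells.
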