>Addgene plasmid #41568 | FLM-PC1Δ30 | addgene partial sequence | sequence record 61344 | BGH-rev 5'-TAGAAGGCACAGTCGAGG-3'
ATGGTGATGGTGATGATGACCGGTATGCATATTCAGATCCTCTTCTGAGATGAGTTTTTGTTCGAAGGGC
CCCAGATCCTCTTCTGAGATGAGTTTTTGTTCTCGAGCGGCCGCTCATTAAAGGCGGCTGGGCAGTGCTG
GCCGCAGGCCCGGGGATGGGCCACGGGAAGATCCGGCGGGCGCCCGGCTGCTCCTGCGGCCTTGCAGGCT
GTGCAGCTGCTGCTCCAGCTGGTAGACGTCCTCTGTGGCCTGGTTGAGTCGGTCAAACTGGGTGAGCAGG
GCCTCGAACACGGCTTGGAGGCGGGAGGGCTCAGGCTCACACCTTGTCCCCAGCCGGCCCAGGCTCACGC
TCAGCCCATCCAGCTGGCTGGAGGAGGTGGAGGGGTGCGAGGCATCGGAGCCAGCGCTGGGTGGGGGCAC
ATCCGGGGATACCTTGGAGCCCCTGGAGGAGCGAGAGGGCAGCGGCTCCATCCCTTCAAAGCGGACTTTG
TGGCGGAACTCCTTGACCTTGCTGAGGCCCATCCAGAGGCGCAGCCTGCGCAGGAACAACTCCACCATCT
CGTAGTCCTGGGGCTCCCAGGCCGGCCGGTACAGCTCTCCACGCAAGGCGTGGTAGCGCCAGCGGAGAAT
AACAGCCCCCAGCCGTAGGGCGCCCCACAGCCGCAGTGCCCAGAGCCCCACACACAGCAGGGGTGACAAG
TGCCAGGACTCACGCGTCCTCGCCAGCACACACGCCACCCCCAGGCCCAGCCCGAGGAGGAAGGAGATCA
CCGCCAGGGCCGCAGGGAGGGCAGAGGCTGCTGGCGGGTCAGGGAGGGCAGAGGCTGTCTGCGGGTCAGG
GAGGGCGGAGCCTGTCGGTGGGGCAGGGAGGGCAGAGGCCCTTGGTGGATCCGCGCCAGGTGGAGAGAAT
GATGAGATGGTTGA
